>Addgene plasmid #211068 | pNLF1-N_DDB2:1-427 | addgene full sequence | sequence record 425947 | Addgene NGS Result
TCAATATTGGCCATTAGCCATATTATTCATTGGTTATATAGCATAAATCAATATTGGCTATTGGCCATTG
CATACGTTGTATCTATATCATAATATGTACATTTATATTGGCTCATGTCCAATATGACCGCCATGTTGGC
ATTGATTATTGACTAGTTATTAATAGTAATCAATTACGGGGTCATTAGTTCATAGCCCATATATGGAGTT
CCGCGTTACATAACTTACGGTAAATGGCCCGCCTGGCTGACCGCCCAACGACCCCCGCCCATTGACGTCA
ATAATGACGTATGTTCCCATAGTAACGCCAATAGGGACTTTCCATTGACGTCAATGGGTGGAGTATTTAC
GGTAAACTGCCCACTTGGCAGTACATCAAGTGTATCATATGCCAAGTCCGCCCCCTATTGACGTCAATGA
CGGTAAATGGCCCGCCTGGCATTATGCCCAGTACATGACCTTACGGGACTTTCCTACTTGGCAGTACATC
TACGTATTAGTCATCGCTATTACCATGGTGATGCGGTTTTGGCAGTACACCAATGGGCGTGGATAGCGGT
TTGACTCACGGGGATTTCCAAGTCTCCACCCCATTGACGTCAATGGGAGTTTGTTTTGGCACCAAAATCA
ACGGGACTTTCCAAAATGTCGTAATAACCCCGCCCCGTTGACGCAAATGGGCGGTAGGCGTGTACGGTGG
GAGGTCTATATAAGCAGAGCTGGTTTAGTGAACCGTCAGATCACTAGAAGCTTTATTGCGGTAGTTTATC
ACAGTTAAATTGCTAACGCAGTCAGTGCTTCTGACACAACAGTCTCGAACTTAAGCTGCAGAAGTTGGTC
GTGAGGCACTGGGCAGGTAAGTATCAAGGTTACAAGACAGGTTTAAGGAGACCAATAGAAACTGGGCTTG
TCGAGACAGAGAAGACTCTTGCGTTTCTGATAGGCACCTATTGGTCTTACTGACATCCACTTTGCCTTTC
TCTCCACAGGTGTCCACTCCCAGTTCAATTACAGCTCTTAAGGCTAGAGTATTAATACGACTCACTATAG
GGCTAGCGCTCACCATGGTCTTCACACTCGAAGATTTCGTTGGGGACTGGCGACAGACAGCCGGCTACAA
CCTGGACCAAGTCCTTGAACAGGGAGGTGTGTCCAGTTTGTTTCAGAATCTCGGGGTGTCCGTAACTCCG
ATCCAAAGGATTGTCCTGAGCGGTGAAAATGGGCTGAAGATCGACATCCATGTCATCATCCCGTATGAAG
GTCTGAGCGGCGACCAAATGGGCCAGATCGAAAAAATTTTTAAGGTGGTGTACCCTGTGGATGATCATCA
CTTTAAGGTGATCCTGCACTATGGCACACTGGTAATCGACGGGGTTACGCCGAACATGATCGACTATTTC
GGACGGCCGTATGAAGGCATCGCCGTGTTCGACGGCAAAAAGATCACTGTAACAGGGACCCTGTGGAACG
GCAACAAAATTATCGACGAGCGCCTGATCAACCCCGACGGCTCCCTGCTGTTCCGAGTAACCATCAACGG
AGTGACCGGCTGGCGGCTGTGCGAACGCATTCTGGCGGGCTCGAGCGGCGCGATCGCTTCCGAATTCATG
GCTCCCAAGAAACGCCCAGAAACCCAGAAGACCTCCGAGATTGTATTACGCCCCAGGAACAAGAGGAGCA
GGAGTCCCCTGGAGCTGGAGCCCGAGGCCAAGAAGCTCTGTGCGAAGGGCTCCGGTCCTAGCAGAAGATG
TGACTCAGACTGCCTCTGGGTGGGGCTGGCTGGCCCACAGATCCTGCCACCATGCCGCAGCATCGTCAGG
ACCCTCCACCAGCATAAGCTGGGCAGAGCTTCCTGGCCATCTGTCCAGCAGGGGCTCCAGCAGTCCTTTT
TGCACACTCTGGATTCTTACCGGATATTACAAAAGGCTGCCCCCTTTGACAGGAGGGCTACATCCTTGGC
GTGGCACCCAACTCACCCCAGCACCGTGGCTGTGGGTTCCAAAGGGGGAGATATCATGCTCTGGAATTTT
GGCATCAAGGACAAACCCACCTTCATCAAAGGGATTGGAGCTGGAGGGAGCATCACTGGGCTGAAGTTTA
ACCCTCTCAATACCAACCAGTTTTACGCCTCCTCAATGGAGGGAACAACTAGGCTGCAAGACTTTAAAGG
CAACATTCTACGAGTTTTTGCCAGCTCAGACACCATCAACATCTGGTTTTGTAGCCTGGATGTGTCTGCT
AGTAGCCGAATGGTGGTCACAGGAGACAACGTGGGGAACGTGATCCTGCTGAACATGGACGGCAAAGAGC
TTTGGAATCTCAGAATGCACAAAAAGAAAGTGACGCATGTGGCCCTGAACCCATGCTGTGATTGGTTCCT
GGCCACAGCCTCCGTAGATCAAACAGTGAAAATTTGGGACCTGCGCCAGGTTAGAGGGAAAGCCAGCTTC
CTCTACTCGCTGCCGCACAGGCATCCTGTCAACGCAGCTTGTTTCAGTCCCGATGGAGCCCGGCTCCTGA
CCACGGACCAGAAGAGCGAGATCCGAGTTTACTCTGCTTCCCAGTGGGACTGCCCCCTGGGCCTGATCCC
GCACCCTCACCGTCACTTCCAGCACCTCACACCTATCAAGGCAGCCTGGCATCCTCGCTACAACCTCATT
GTTGTGGGCCGATACCCAGATCCTAATTTCAAAAGTTGTACCCCTTATGAATTGAGGACGATCGACGTGT
TCGATGGAAACTCAGGGAAGATGATGTGTCAGCTCTATGACCCAGAATCTTCTGGCATCAGTTCGCTTAA
TGAATTCAATCCCATGGGGGACACGCTGGCCTCTGCAATGGGTTACCACATTCTCATCTGGAGCCAGGAG
GAAGCCAGGACACGGAAGTAATAATCTAGATTTGGGCCCAATTCCTGCAGGATTTTGCGGCCGCTTGCTG
AGTTGGCTGCTGCCACCGCTGAGCAATAACTAGCATAACCCCTTGGCCGCTTCGAGCAGACATGATAAGA
TACATTGATGAGTTTGGACAAACCACAACTAGAATGCAGTGAAAAAAATGCTTTATTTGTGAAATTTGTG
ATGCTATTGCTTTATTTGTAACCATTATAAGCTGCAATAAACAAGTTAACAACAACAATTGCATTCATTT
TATGTTTCAGGTTCAGGGGGAGATGTGGGAGGTTTTTTTAAGCAAGTAAAACCTCTACAAATGTGGTAAA
ATCGAATTTTAACAAAATATTAACGCTTACAATTTCCTGATGCGGTATTTTCTCCTTACGCATCTGTGCG
GTATTTCACACCGCATACGCGGATCTGCGCAGCACCATGGCCTGAAATAACCTCTGAAAGAGGAACTTGG
TTAGGTACCTTCTGAGGCGGAAAGAACCAGCTGTGGAATGTGTGTCAGTTAGGGTGTGGAAAGTCCCCAG
GCTCCCCAGCAGGCAGAAGTATGCAAAGCATGCATCTCAATTAGTCAGCAACCAGGTGTGGAAAGTCCCC
AGGCTCCCCAGCAGGCAGAAGTATGCAAAGCATGCATCTCAATTAGTCAGCAACCATAGTCCCGCCCCTA
ACTCCGCCCATCCCGCCCCTAACTCCGCCCAGTTCCGCCCATTCTCCGCCCCATGGCTGACTAATTTTTT
TTATTTATGCAGAGGCCGAGGCCGCCTCGGCCTCTGAGCTATTCCAGAAGTAGTGAGGAGGCTTTTTTGG
AGGCCTAGGCTTTTGCAAAAAGCTCGATTCTTCTGACACTAGCGCCACCATGAAGAAGCCCGAACTCACC
GCTACCAGCGTTGAAAAATTTCTCATCGAGAAGTTCGACAGTGTGAGCGACCTGATGCAGTTGTCGGAGG
GCGAAGAGAGCCGAGCCTTCAGCTTCGATGTCGGCGGACGCGGCTATGTACTGCGGGTGAATAGCTGCGC
TGATGGCTTCTACAAAGACCGCTACGTGTACCGCCACTTCGCCAGCGCTGCACTACCCATCCCCGAAGTG
TTGGACATCGGCGAGTTCAGCGAGAGCCTGACATACTGCATCAGTAGACGCGCCCAAGGCGTTACTCTCC
AAGACCTCCCCGAAACAGAGCTGCCTGCTGTGTTACAGCCTGTCGCCGAAGCTATGGATGCTATTGCCGC
CGCCGACCTCAGTCAAACCAGCGGCTTCGGCCCATTCGGGCCCCAAGGCATCGGCCAGTACACAACCTGG
CGGGATTTCATTTGCGCCATTGCTGATCCCCATGTCTACCACTGGCAGACCGTGATGGACGACACCGTGT
CCGCCAGCGTAGCTCAAGCCCTGGACGAACTGATGCTGTGGGCCGAAGACTGTCCCGAGGTGCGCCACCT
CGTCCATGCCGACTTCGGCAGCAACAACGTCCTGACCGACAACGGCCGCATCACCGCCGTAATCGACTGG
TCCGAAGCTATGTTCGGGGACAGTCAGTACGAGGTGGCCAACATCTTCTTCTGGCGGCCCTGGCTGGCTT
GCATGGAGCAGCAGACTCGCTACTTCGAGCGCCGGCATCCCGAGCTGGCCGGCAGCCCTCGTCTGCGAGC
CTACATGCTGCGCATCGGCCTGGATCAGCTCTACCAGAGCCTCGTGGACGGCAACTTCGACGATGCTGCC
TGGGCTCAAGGCCGCTGCGATGCCATCGTCCGCAGCGGGGCCGGCACCGTCGGTCGCACACAAATCGCTC
GCCGGAGCGCAGCCGTATGGACCGACGGCTGCGTCGAGGTGCTGGCCGACAGCGGCAACCGCCGGCCCAG
TACACGACCGCGCGCTAAGGAGGTAGGTCGAGTTTAGACTCTAGCCATCACGATGGCCGCAATAAAATAT
CTTTATTTTCATTACATCTGTGTGTTGGTTTTTTGTGTGAATCGATAGCGATAAGGATCCTCTTTGCGCT
TGCGTTTTCCCTTGTCCAGATAGCCCAGTAGCTGACATTCATCCGGGGTCAGCACCGTTTCTGCGGACTG
GCTTTCTACGTAATGGTTTCTTAGACGTCAGGTGGCACTTTTCGGGGAAATGTGCGCGGAACCCCTATTT
GTTTATTTTTCTAAATACATTCAAATATGTATCCGCTCATGAGACAATAACCCTGATAAATGCTTCAATA
ATATTGAAAAAGGAAGAGTATGAGTATTCAACATTTCCGTGTCGCCCTTATTCCCTTTTTTGCGGCATTT
TGCCTTCCTGTTTTTGCTCACCCAGAAACGCTGGTGAAAGTAAAAGATGCTGAAGATCAGTTGGGTGCAC
GAGTGGGTTACATCGAACTGGATCTCAACAGCGGTAAGATCCTTGAGAGTTTTCGCCCCGAAGAACGTTT
TCCAATGATGAGCACTTTCAAAGTTCTGCTATGTGGCGCGGTATTATCCCGTATTGACGCCGGGCAAGAG
CAACTCGGTCGCCGCATACACTATTCTCAGAATGACTTGGTTGAGTACTCACCAGTCACAGAAAAGCATC
TTACGGATGGCATGACAGTAAGAGAATTATGCAGTGCTGCCATAACCATGAGTGATAACACTGCGGCCAA
CTTACTTCTGACAACTATCGGAGGACCGAAGGAGCTAACCGCTTTTTTGCACAACATGGGGGATCATGTA
ACTCGCCTTGATCGTTGGGAACCGGAGCTGAATGAAGCCATACCAAACGACGAGCGTGACACCACGATGC
CTGTAGCAATGGCAACAACGTTGCGCAAACTATTAACTGGCGAACTACTTACTCTAGCTTCCCGGCAACA
ATTAATAGACTGGATGGAGGCGGATAAAGTTGCAGGACCACTTCTGCGCTCGGCCCTTCCGGCTGGCTGG
TTTATTGCTGATAAATCTGGAGCCGGTGAGCGTGGGTCTCGCGGTATCATTGCAGCACTGGGGCCAGATG
GTAAGCCCTCCCGTATCGTAGTTATCTACACGACGGGGAGTCAGGCAACTATGGATGAACGAAATAGACA
GATCGCTGAGATAGGTGCCTCACTGATTAAGCATTGGTAATTCGAAATGACCGACCAAGCGACGCCCAAC
CGGTATCAGCTCACTCAAAGGCGGTAATACGGTTATCCACAGAATCAGGGGATAACGCAGGAAAGAACAT
GTGAGCAAAAGGCCAGCAAAAGGCCAGGAACCGTAAAAAGGCCGCGTTGCTGGCGTTTTTCCATAGGCTC
CGCCCCCCTGACGAGCATCACAAAAATCGACGCTCAAGTCAGAGGTGGCGAAACCCGACAGGACTATAAA
GATACCAGGCGTTTCCCCCTGGAAGCTCCCTCGTGCGCTCTCCTGTTCCGACCCTGCCGCTTACCGGATA
CCTGTCCGCCTTTCTCCCTTCGGGAAGCGTGGCGCTTTCTCATAGCTCACGCTGTAGGTATCTCAGTTCG
GTGTAGGTCGTTCGCTCCAAGCTGGGCTGTGTGCACGAACCCCCCGTTCAGCCCGACCGCTGCGCCTTAT
CCGGTAACTATCGTCTTGAGTCCAACCCGGTAAGACACGACTTATCGCCACTGGCAGCAGCCACTGGTAA
CAGGATTAGCAGAGCGAGGTATGTAGGCGGTGCTACAGAGTTCTTGAAGTGGTGGCCTAACTACGGCTAC
ACTAGAAGGACAGTATTTGGTATCTGCGCTCTGCTGAAGCCAGTTACCTTCGGAAAAAGAGTTGGTAGCT
CTTGATCCGGCAAACAAACCACCGCTGGTAGCGGTGGTTTTTTTGTTTGCAAGCAGCAGATTACGCGCAG
AAAAAAAGGATTTCAAGAAGATCCTTTGATCTTTTCTACGGGGTCTGACGCTCAGTGGAACGAAAACTCA
CGTTAAGGGATTTTGGTCATGAGATTATCAAAAAGGATCTTCACCTAGATCCTTTTATAGTCCGGAAATA
CAGGAACGCACGCTGGATGGCCCTTCGCTGGGATGGTGAAACCATGAAAAATGGCAGCTTCAGTGGATTA
AGTGGGGGTAATGTGGCCTGTACCCTCTGGTTGCATAGGTATTCATACGGTTAAAATTTATCAGGCGCGA
TTGCGGCAGTTTTTCGGGTGGTTTGTTGCCATTTTTACCTGTCTGCTGCCGTGATCGCGCTGAACGCGTT
TTAGCGGTGCGTACAATTAAGGGATTATGGTAAATCCACTTACTGTCTGCCCTCGTAGCCATCGAGATAA
ACCGCAGTACTCCGGCCACGATGCGTCCGGCGTAGAGGATCGAGATCT
Features (pLannotate 1.2.2; 20 found; start..end, strand, type, name):
    140..517     +  enhancer       CMV enhancer: human cytomegalovirus immediate early enhancer
    519..718     +  promoter       CMV promoter: human cytomegalovirus (CMV) immediate early promoter
    857..989     +  intron         chimeric intron: chimera between introns from human β-globin and immunoglobulin heavy chain genes
   1033..1051    +  promoter       T7 promoter: promoter for bacteriophage T7 RNA polymerase
   1065..1577    +  CDS            Nluc: NanoLuc® luciferase human codon-optimized
   1608..2888    +  CDS            DDB2: DDB2_HUMAN - Experimental evidence at protein level: Swiss-Prot protein existence level 1. [Isoform D2]: Inhibits UV-damaged DNA repair. From Homo sapiens (Human).
   2937..2962    +  CDS            SET1 (fragment): solubility-enhancement tag derived from T7 phage gene 10B
   2970..2986    +  terminator     T7 terminator (fragment): transcription terminator for bacteriophage T7 RNA polymerase
   3006..3127    -  polyA_signal   SV40 poly(A) signal: SV40 polyadenylation signal
   3150..3218    -  CDS            large T antigen (fragment): large T antigen from SV40 (simian virus 40)
   3223..3255    +  rep_origin     M13 ori (fragment): M13 bacteriophage origin of replication; arrow indicates direction of (+) strand synthesis
   3256..3307    -  misc_feature   bom (fragment): basis of mobility region from pBR322
   3372..3729    +  promoter       SV40 promoter: SV40 enhancer and early promoter
   3760..4782    +  CDS            hph: KHYB_ECOLX - Experimental evidence at protein level: Swiss-Prot protein existence level 1. The aminoglycoside phosphotransferases achieve inactivation of their antibiotic substrates by phosphorylation. Only phosphorylates hygromycin and closely related compounds such as demethyl analogs and destomycin. From Escherichia coli.
   4821..4869    +  polyA_signal   poly(A) signal: synthetic polyadenylation signal
   4890..4982    -  CDS            tnpA (fragment): TN5P_ECOLX - Also known as tnp. Experimental evidence at protein level: Swiss-Prot protein existence level 1. Mediates transposition of transposon Tn5 by a 'cut and paste' mechanism. First, the monomeric transposase binds the 19 bp inverted DNA repeats flanking the transposon. Then, dimerization of the DNA- bound transposase creates a synaptic DNA complex. After nicking of the first DNA strand, excision of the transposon proceeds through a series of intermediates. The transposase then mediates the insertion of the transposon at a new site by strand transfer. The activity of the wild- type tran
   5025..5129    +  promoter       AmpR promoter: bla
   5130..5990    +  CDS            AmpR: β-lactamase; bla; confers resistance to ampicillin, carbenicillin, and related antibiotics
   6148..6736    -  rep_origin     ori: high-copy-number ColE1/pMB1/pBR322/pUC origin of replication
   6852..7135    +  misc_feature   cer region: ColE1-derived recombination site that helps to maintain plasmids as monomers
