[The description below was written by a language model from this plasmid's Addgene catalogue record and pLannotate feature annotations shown in this document.]
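Description:
pNLF1-N_DDB2:1-427 is a mammalian expression plasmid of about 7.2 kb built on the Promega pNLF1-N backbone, which is designed for making N-terminal NanoLuc luciferase fusions. It is propagated in E. coli as a high-copy plasmid through a ColE1/pUC-type origin with ampicillin selection from the β-lactamase gene. A ColE1 cer site is also annotated, which helps keep the plasmid monomeric. For selection in mammalian cells, the backbone carries a hygromycin phosphotransferase (hph) cassette driven by the SV40 enhancer/early promoter and terminated by a synthetic poly(A) signal.

The expression unit consists of the CMV immediate-early enhancer and promoter, followed by a chimeric β-globin/immunoglobulin intron that promotes efficient processing and expression of the transcript. A T7 promoter then sits just upstream of the coding region and would permit in vitro transcription. The open reading frame begins with human codon-optimized NanoLuc, joined through a short linker to wild-type, full-length human DDB2 (residues M1–K427, 1,281 bp), and is followed by an SV40 polyadenylation signal. The DDB2 sequence derives from a Mammalian Gene Collection clone and was inserted by ligation-independent cloning, with the flanking EcoRI and XbaI sites retained. Several short annotated fragments (SET1, T7 terminator, large T antigen, M13 ori, bom, tnpA) appear to be backbone remnants or partial matches rather than functional parts.

DDB2 is a WD40-repeat protein involved in recognising UV-damaged DNA. The associated publication evaluates the ligandability of WD40 proteins, and a luminescent fusion of this type would suit NanoLuc-based cellular assays such as BRET, but the record states only mammalian expression of the tagged protein.
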