Addgene plasmid #211068: pNLF1-N_DDB2:1-427
Purpose: Mammalian expression of full-length human DDB2. N-terminal NanoLuc luciferase tag.
Depositing lab: Cheryl Arrowsmith. Depositing organization: University of Toronto. Publication: A Target Class Ligandability Evaluation of WD40 Repeat-Containing Proteins. Ackloo S, Li F, Szewczyk M, Seitova A, Loppnau P, Zeng H, Xu J, Ahmad S, Arnautova YA, Baghaie AJ, Beldar S, Bolotokova A, Centrella PA, Chau I, Clark MA, Cuozzo JW, Dehghani-Tafti S, Disch JS, Dong A, Dumas A, Feng JA, Ghiabi P, Gibson E, Gilmer J, Goldman B, Green SR, Guie MA, Guilinger JP, Harms N, Herasymenko O, Houliston S, Hutchinson A, Kearnes S, Keefe AD, Kimani SW, Kramer T, Kutera M, Kwak HA, Lento C, Li Y, Liu J, Loup J, Machado RAC, Mulhern CJ, Perveen S, Righetto GL, Riley P, Shrestha S, Sigel EA, Silva M, Sintchak MD, Slakman BL, Taylor RD, Thompson J, Torng W, Underkoffler C, von Rechenberg M, Walsh RT, Watson I, Wilson DJ, Wolf E, Yadav M, Yazdi AK, Zhang J, Zhang Y, Santhakumar V, Edwards AM, Barsyte-Lovejoy D, Schapira M, Brown PJ, Halabelian L, Arrowsmith CH. J Med Chem. 2025 Jan 23;68(2):1092-1112. doi: 10.1021/acs.jmedchem.4c02010. Epub 2024 Nov 4. PubMed 39495097.
Backbone
  Vector backbone: pNLF1-N
  Backbone manufacturer: Promega
  Vector type: Mammalian Expression
  Selectable markers: Hygromycin
Growth in bacteria
  Bacterial resistance: Ampicillin, 100 μg/mL
  Growth temperature: 37°C
  Growth strain: DH5alpha
  Copy number: High Copy
Gene/Insert
  Gene/Insert name: DDB2:M1-K427
  Species: H. sapiens (human)
  Insert size (bp): 1281
  Mutation: wild type
  Entrez Gene: DDB2 (a.k.a. DDBB, UV-DDB2, XPE)
  Promoter: CMV
  Tag / fusion protein: NanoLuc luciferase (N terminal on insert)
  Cloning method: Ligation Independent Cloning
  Sequencing primers: 5′ gtaaccatcaacggagtgac; 3′ tatcatgtctgctcgaagc
Resource information
  A portion of this plasmid was derived from a plasmid made by: Mammalian Gene Collection (BC000093)
Terms and licenses: Academic/Nonprofit Terms; Industry Terms: Not Available to Industry
Depositor comments: 5' Cloning Site: EcoR1 (not destroyed), 3' Cloning Site: Xba1 (not destroyed). N terminal tag: mvftledfvgdwrqtagynldqvleqggvsslfqnlgvsvtpiqrivlsgenglkidihviipyeglsgdqmgqiekifkvvypvddhhfkvilhygtlvidgvtpnmidyfgrpyegiavfdgkkitvtgtlwngnkiiderlinpdgsllfrvtingvtgwrlcerilagssgaiasef.
How to cite: pNLF1-N_DDB2:1-427 was a gift from Cheryl Arrowsmith (Addgene plasmid # 211068 ; http://n2t.net/addgene:211068 ; RRID:Addgene_211068)
