>Addgene plasmid #211068 | pNLF1-N_DDB2:1-427 | depositor partial sequence | sequence record 411616 | Insert sequence
ATGGCTCCCAAGAAACGCCCAGAAACCCAGAAGACCTCCGAGATTGTATTACGCCCCAGGAACAAGAGGA
GCAGGAGTCCCCTGGAGCTGGAGCCCGAGGCCAAGAAGCTCTGTGCGAAGGGCTCCGGTCCTAGCAGAAG
ATGTGACTCAGACTGCCTCTGGGTGGGGCTGGCTGGCCCACAGATCCTGCCACCATGCCGCAGCATCGTC
AGGACCCTCCACCAGCATAAGCTGGGCAGAGCTTCCTGGCCATCTGTCCAGCAGGGGCTCCAGCAGTCCT
TTTTGCACACTCTGGATTCTTACCGGATATTACAAAAGGCTGCCCCCTTTGACAGGAGGGCTACATCCTT
GGCGTGGCACCCAACTCACCCCAGCACCGTGGCTGTGGGTTCCAAAGGGGGAGATATCATGCTCTGGAAT
TTTGGCATCAAGGACAAACCCACCTTCATCAAAGGGATTGGAGCTGGAGGGAGCATCACTGGGCTGAAGT
TTAACCCTCTCAATACCAACCAGTTTTACGCCTCCTCAATGGAGGGAACAACTAGGCTGCAAGACTTTAA
AGGCAACATTCTACGAGTTTTTGCCAGCTCAGACACCATCAACATCTGGTTTTGTAGCCTGGATGTGTCT
GCTAGTAGCCGAATGGTGGTCACAGGAGACAACGTGGGGAACGTGATCCTGCTGAACATGGACGGCAAAG
AGCTTTGGAATCTCAGAATGCACAAAAAGAAAGTGACGCATGTGGCCCTGAACCCATGCTGTGATTGGTT
CCTGGCCACAGCCTCCGTAGATCAAACAGTGAAAATTTGGGACCTGCGCCAGGTTAGAGGGAAAGCCAGC
TTCCTCTACTCGCTGCCGCACAGGCATCCTGTCAACGCAGCTTGTTTCAGTCCCGATGGAGCCCGGCTCC
TGACCACGGACCAGAAGAGCGAGATCCGAGTTTACTCTGCTTCCCAGTGGGACTGCCCCCTGGGCCTGAT
CCCGCACCCTCACCGTCACTTCCAGCACCTCACACCTATCAAGGCAGCCTGGCATCCTCGCTACAACCTC
ATTGTTGTGGGCCGATACCCAGATCCTAATTTCAAAAGTTGTACCCCTTATGAATTGAGGACGATCGACG
TGTTCGATGGAAACTCAGGGAAGATGATGTGTCAGCTCTATGACCCAGAATCTTCTGGCATCAGTTCGCT
TAATGAATTCAATCCCATGGGGGACACGCTGGCCTCTGCAATGGGTTACCACATTCTCATCTGGAGCCAG
GAGGAAGCCAGGACACGGAAG
